>Addgene plasmid #130279 | pAAV_Donor/Reporter-COL4A3 | depositor full sequence | sequence record 249725 | pAAV_Donor/Reporter-COL4A3 sequence 6948 bps
AGCGCCCAATACGCAAACCGCCTCTCCCCGCGCGTTGGCCGATTCATTAATGCAGCTGGCACGACAGGTT
TCCCGACTGGAAAGCGGGCAGTGAGCGCAACGCAATTAATGTGAGTTAGCTCACTCATTAGGCACCCCAG
GCTTTACACTTTATGCTTCCGGCTCGTATGTTGTGTGGAATTGTGAGCGGATAACAATTTCACACAGGAA
ACAGCTATGACCATGATTACGCCAGATTTAATTAAGGCTGCGCGCTCGCTCGCTCACTGAGGCCGCCCGG
GCAAAGCCCGGGCGTCGGGCGACCTTTGGTCGCCCGGCCTCAGTGAGCGAGCGAGCGCGCAGAGAGGGAG
TGGCCAACTCCATCACTAGGGGTTCCTTGTAGTTAATGATTAACCCGCCATGCTACTTATCTACGTAGCC
ATGCTCTAGGAAGATCGGAATTCGCCCTTAAAGACCCAGGAATTCCAGGCTTGGATAGATCAGGATTTCC
TGGAGAAACTGGATCACCAGGAATTCCAGGTCATCAAGGTGAAATGGGACCACTGGGTCAATCGACGGTA
TCGAATTCGCCCTTAAGCTAGCTAGTTATTAATAGTAATCAATTACGGGGTCATTAGTTCATAGCCCATA
TATGGAGTTCCGCGTTACATAACTTACGGTAAATGGCCCGCCTGGCTGACCGCCCAACGACCCCCGCCCA
TTGACGTCAATAATGACGTATGTTCCCATAGTAACGCCAATAGGGACTTTCCATTGACGTCAATGGGTGG
AGTATTTACGGTAAACTGCCCACTTGGCAGTACATCAAGTGTATCATATGCCAAGTACGCCCCCTATTGA
CGTCAATGACGGTAAATGGCCCGCCTGGCATTATGCCCAGTACATGACCTTATGGGACTTTCCTACTTGG
CAGTACATCTACGTATTAGTCATCGCTATTACCATGGTGATGCGGTTTTGGCAGTACATCAATGGGCGTG
GATAGCGGTTTGACTCACGGGGATTTCCAAGTCTCCACCCCATTGACGTCAATGGGAGTTTGTTTTGGCA
CCAAAATCAACGGGACTTTCCAAAATGTCGTAACAACTCCGCCCCATTGACGCAAATGGGCGGTAGGCGT
GTACGGTGGGAGGTCTATATAAGCAGAGCTGGTTTAGTGAACCGTCAGATCCCTAGCGGATTCACCATGG
TGAGCAAGGGCGAGGAGGATAACATGGCCATCATCAAGGAGTTCATGCGCTTCAAGGTGCACATGGAGGG
CTCCGTGAACGGCCACGAGTTCGAGATCGAGGGCGAGGGCGAGGGCCGCCCCTACGAGGGCACCCAGACC
GCCAAGCTGAAGGTGACCAAGGGTGGCCCCCTGCCCTTCGCCTGGGACATCCTGTCCCCTCAGTTCATGT
ACGGCTCCAAGGCCTACGTGAAGCACCCCGCCGACATCCCCGACTACTTGAAGCTGTCCTTCCCCGAGGG
CTTCAAGTGGGAGCGCGTGATGAACTTCGAGGACGGCGGCGTGGTGACCGTGACCCAGGACTCCTCCCTG
CAGGACGGCGAGTTCATCTACAAGGTGAAGCTGCGCGGCACCAACTTCCCCTCCGACGGCCCCGTAATGC
AGAAAAAGACCATGGGCTGGGAGGCCTCCTCCGAGCGGATGTACCCCGAGGACGGCGCCCTGAAGGGCGA
GATCAAGCAGAGGCTGAAGCTGAAGGACGGCGGCCACTACGACGCTGAGGTCAAGACCACCTACAAGGCC
AAGAAGCCCGTGCAGCTGCCCGGCGCCTACAACGTCAACATCAAGTTGGACATCACCTCCCACAACGAGG
ACTACACCATCGTGGAACAGTACGAACGCGCCGAGGGCCGCCACTCCACCGGCGGCATGGACGAGCTGTA
CAAGAAGCTTCGTCTCTGTCGCCTGGAGAAACTGAATCACCTGGTCTGCGAGACGGAATTCTGCAATCGA
CGGTACCACGGGCCCGGGATCCACCGGTCGCCACCATGGTGAGCAAGGGCGAGGAGCTGTTCACCGGGGT
GGTGCCCATCCTGGTCGAGCTGGACGGCGACGTAAACGGCCACAAGTTCAGCGTGTCCGGCGAGGGCGAG
GGCGATGCCACCTACGGCAAGCTGACCCTGAAGTTCATCTGCACCACCGGCAAGCTGCCCGTGCCCTGGC
CCACCCTCGTGACCACCCTGACCTACGGCGTGCAGTGCTTCAGCCGCTACCCCGACCACATGAAGCAGCA
CGACTTCTTCAAGTCCGCCATGCCCGAAGGCTACGTCCAGGAGCGCACCATCTTCTTCAAGGACGACGGC
AACTACAAGACCCGCGCCGAGGTGAAGTTCGAGGGCGACACCCTGGTGAACCGCATCGAGCTGAAGGGCA
TCGACTTCAAGGAGGACGGCAACATCCTGGGGCACAAGCTGGAGTACAACTACAACAGCCACAACGTCTA
TATCATGGCCGACAAGCAGAAGAACGGCATCAAGGTGAACTTCAAGATCCGCCACAACATCGAGGACGGC
AGCGTGCAGCTCGCCGACCACTACCAGCAGAACACCCCCATCGGCGACGGCCCCGTGCTGCTGCCCGACA
ACCACTACCTGAGCACCCAGTCCGCCCTGAGCAAAGACCCCAACGAGAAGCGCGATCACATGGTCCTGCT
GGAGTTCGTGACCGCCGCCGGGATCACTCTCGGCATGGACGAGCTGTACAAGTAAAGCGGCCGCGCTTGG
ATCCAATCAACCTCTGGATTACAAAATTTGTGAAAGATTGACTGGTATTCTTAACTATGTTGCTCCTTTT
ACGCTATGTGGATACGCTGCTTTAATGCCTTTGTATCATGCTATTGCTTCCCGTATGGCTTTCATTTTCT
CCTCCTTGTATAAATCCTGGTTGCTGTCTCTTTATGAGGAGTTGTGGCCCGTTGTCAGGCAACGTGGCGT
GGTGTGCACTGTGTTTGCTGACGCAACCCCCACTGGTTGGGGCATTGCCACCACCTGTCAGCTCCTTTCC
GGGACTTTCGCTTTCCCCCTCCCTATTGCCACGGCGGAACTCATCGCCGCCTGCCTTGCCCGCTGCTGGA
CAGGGGCTCGGCTGTTGGGCACTGACAATTCCGTGGTGTTGTCGGGGAAGCTGACGTCCTTTCCATGGCT
GCTCGCCTGTGTTGCCACCTGGATTCTGCGCGGGACGTCCTTCTGCTACGTCCCTTCGGCCCTCAATCCA
GCGGACCTTCCTTCCCGCGGCCTGCTGCCGGCTCTGCGGCCTCTTCCGCGTCTTCGAGATCTGCCTCGAC
TGTGCCTTCTAGTTGCCAGCCATCTGTTGTTTGCCCCTCCCCCGTGCCTTCCTTGACCCTGGAAGGTGCC
ACTCCCACTGTCCTTTCCTAATAAAATGAGGAAATTGCATCGCATTGTCTGAGTAGGTGTCATTCTATTC
TGGGGGGTGGGGTGGGGCAGGACAGCAAGGGGGAGGATTGGGAAGACAATAGCAGGCATGCTGGGGACTC
GAGTTAGCGGCCGCGACTCTAGATCATAATCAGCCATACCACATTTGTAGAGGTTTTACTTGCTTTAAAA
AACCTCCCACACCTCCCCCTGAACCTGAAACATAAAATGAATGCAATTGTTGTTGTTAACTTGTTTATTG
CAGCTTATAATGGTTACAAATAAAGCAATAGCATCACAAATTTCACAAATAAAGCATTTTTTTCACTGCA
TTCTAGTTGCCGCGGGAGGGCCTATTTCCCATGATTCCTTCATATTTGCATATACGATACAAGGCTGTTA
GAGAGATAATTGGAATTAATTTGACTGTAAACACAAAGATATTAGTACAAAATACGTGACGTAGAAAGTA
ATAATTTCTTGGGTAGTTTGCAGTTTTAAAATTATGTTTTAAAATGGACTATCATATGCTTACCGTAACT
TGAAAGTATTTCGATTTCTTGGCTTTATATATCTTGTGGAAAGGACGAAACACCGCCTGGAGAAACTGAA
TCACCGTTTTAGAGCTAGAAATAGCAAGTTAAAATAAGGCTAGTCCGTTATCAACTTGAAAAAGTGGCAC
CGAGTCGGTGCTTTTTTGTTTTAGAGCTAGAAATAGCAAGTTAAAATAAGGCTAGTCCGTTTTTAGCGCG
TGCGCCAATTCTGCAGACAAATGGCTCTAGAGGTACCCTCGAGTTAAGGGCGAATTCCCGATTAGGATCT
TCCTAGAGCATGGCTACGTAGATAAGTAGCATGGCGGGTTAATCATTAACTACAAGGAACCCCTAGTGAT
GGAGTTGGCCACTCCCTCTCTGCGCGCTCGCTCGCTCACTGAGGCCGGGCGACCAAAGGTCGCCCGACGC
CCGGGCTTTGCCCGGGCGGCCTCAGTGAGCGAGCGAGCGCGCAGCCTTAATTAACCTAATTCACTGGCCG
TCGTTTTACAACGTCGTGACTGGGAAAACCCTGGCGTTACCCAACTTAATCGCCTTGCAGCACATCCCCC
TTTCGCCAGCTGGCGTAATAGCGAAGAGGCCCGCACCGATCGCCCTTCCCAACAGTTGCGCAGCCTGAAT
GGCGAATGGG
[124 nt withheld, positions 4561-4684]
C
[91 nt withheld, positions 4686-4776]
AGGGTGATGGTTCACGTAGTGGGCCATCGCCCCGATAGACGGTTTTTCGCCCTTTGACGCTGGAGTTCAC
GTTCCTC
[37 nt withheld, positions 4854-4890]
ACCCTATCTCGGTCTATTCTTTTGATTTATAAGGGATTTTTCCGATTTCGGCCTATTGGTTAAAAAATGA
GCTGATTTAACAAAAATTTAACGCGAATTTTAACAAAATATTAACGTTTATAATTTCAGGTGGCATCTTT
CGGGGAAATGTGCGCGGAACCCCTATTTGTTTATTTTTCTAAATACATTCAAATATGTATCCGCTCATGA
GACAATAACCCTGATAAATGCTTCAATAATATTGAAAAAGGAAGAGTATGAGTATTCAACATTTCCGTGT
CGCCCTTATTCCCTTTTTTGCGGCATTTTGCCTTCCTGTTTTTGCTCACCCAGAAACGCTGGTGAAAGTA
AAAGATGCTGAAGATCAGTTGGGTGCACGAGTGGGTTACATCGAACTGGATCTCAATAGTGGTAAGATCC
TTGAGAGTTTTCGCCCCGAAGAACGTTTTCCAATGATGAGCACTTTTAAAGTTCTGCTATGTGGCGCGGT
ATTATCCCGTATTGACGCCGGGCAAGAGCAACTCGGTCGCCGCATACACTATTCTCAGAATGACTTGGTT
GAGTACTCACCAGTCACAGAAAAGCATCTTACGGATGGCATGACAGTAAGAGAATTATGCAGTGCTGCCA
TAACCATGAGTGATAACACTGCGGCCAACTTACTTCTGACAACGATCGGAGGACCGAAGGAGCTAACCGC
TTTTTTGCACAACATGGGGGATCATGTAACTCGCCTTGATCGTTGGGAACCGGAGCTGAATGAAGCCATA
CCAAACGACGAGCGTGACACCACGATGCCTGTAGTAATGGTAACAACGTTGCGCAAACTATTAACTGGCG
AACTACTTACTCTAGCTTCCCGGCAACAATTAATAGACTGGATGGAGGCGGATAAAGTTGCAGGACCACT
TCTGCGCTCGGCCCTTCCGGCTGGCTGGTTTATTGCTGATAAATCTGGAGCCGGTGAGCGTGGGTCTCGC
GGTATCATTGCAGCACTGGGGCCAGATGGTAAGCCCTCCCGTATCGTAGTTATCTACACGACGGGGAGTC
AGGCAACTATGGATGAACGAAATAGACAGATCGCTGAGATAGGTGCCTCACTGATTAAGCATTGGTAACT
GTCAGACCAAGTTTACTCATATATACTTTAGATTGATTTAAAACTTCATTTTTAATTTAAAAGGATCTAG
GTGAAGATCCTTTTTGATAATCTCATGACCAAAATCCCTTAACGTGAGTTTTCGTTCCACTGAGCGTCAG
ACCCCGTAGAAAAGATCAAAGGATCTTCTTGAGATCCTTTTTTTCTGCGCGTAATCTGCTGCTTGCAAAC
AAAAAAACCACCGCTACCAGCGGTGGTTTGTTTGCCGGATCAAGAGCTACCAACTCTTTTTCCGAAGGTA
ACTGGCTTCAGCAGAGCGCAGATACCAAATACTGTCCTTCTAGTGTAGCCGTAGTTAGGCCACCACTTCA
AGAACTCTGTAGCACCGCCTACATACCTCGCTCTGCTAATCCTGTTACCAGTGGCTGCTGCCAGTGGCGA
TAAGTCGTGTCTTACCGGGTTGGACTCAAGACGATAGTTACCGGATAAGGCGCAGCGGTCGGGCTGAACG
GGGGGTTCGTGCACACAGCCCAGCTTGGAGCGAACGACCTACACCGAACTGAGATACCTACAGCGTGAGC
TATGAGAAAGCGCCACGCTTCCCGAAGGGAGAAAGGCGGACAGGTATCCGGTAAGCGGCAGGGTCGGAAC
AGGAGAGCGCACGAGGGAGCTTCCAGGGGGAAACGCCTGGTATCTTTATAGTCCTGTCGGGTTTCGCCAC
CTCTGACTTGAGCGTCGATTTTTGTGATGCTCGTCAGGGGGGCGGAGCCTATGGAAAAACGCCAGCAACG
CGGCCTTTTTACGGTTCCTGGCCTTTTGCTGCGGTTTTGCTCACATGTTCTTTCCTGCGTTATCCCCTGA
TTCTGTGGATAACCGTATTACCGCCTTTGAGTGAGCTGATACCGCTCGCCGCAGCCGAACGACCGAGCGC
AGCGAGTCAGTGAGCGAGGAAGCGGAAG
Features (pLannotate 1.2.2; 23 found; start..end, strand, type, name):
      2..94      +  CDS            lacI (fragment): lac repressor; lacI; The lac repressor binds to the lac operator to inhibit transcription in E. coli. This inhibition can be relieved by adding lactose or isopropyl-β-D-thiogalactopyranoside (IPTG).
    107..128     +  protein_bind   CAP binding site: CAP binding activates transcription in the presence of cAMP. E. coli catabolite activator protein
    143..173     +  promoter       lac promoter: promoter for the E. coli lac operon
    181..197     +  protein_bind   lac operator: The lac repressor binds to the lac operator to inhibit transcription in E. coli. This inhibition can be relieved by adding lactose or isopropyl-β-D-thiogalactopyranoside (IPTG). lac repressor encoded by lacI
    247..377     -  repeat_region  AAV2 ITR (fragment): inverted terminal repeat of adeno-associated virus serotype 2 inverted
    643..946     +  enhancer       CMV enhancer: human cytomegalovirus immediate early enhancer
    947..1150    +  promoter       CMV promoter: human cytomegalovirus (CMV) immediate early promoter
   1187..1894    +  CDS            mCherry: mCherry is a basic (constitutively fluorescent) red fluorescent protein published in 2004, derived from Discosoma sp.. It is reported to be a very rapidly-maturing monomer with low acid sensitivity.
   1946..1988    +  misc_feature   MCS (fragment): multiple cloning site
   1996..2715    +  CDS            EGFP: the original enhanced GFP (Yang et al., 1996) mammalian codon-optimized
   2735..3276    +  misc_feature   WPRE (fragment): woodchuck hepatitis virus posttranscriptional regulatory element
   3290..3497    +  polyA_signal   bGH poly(A) signal: bovine growth hormone polyadenylation signal
   3522..3605    +  CDS            large T antigen (fragment): large T antigen from SV40 (simian virus 40)
   3628..3709    +  polyA_signal   SV40 poly(A) signal: SV40 polyadenylation signal
   3726..3966    +  promoter       U6 promoter: RNA polymerase III promoter for human U6 snRNA
   3996..4071    +  misc_RNA       gRNA scaffold: guide RNA scaffold for the Streptococcus pyogenes CRISPR/Cas9 system
   4078..4121    +  misc_RNA       gRNA scaffold (fragment): guide RNA scaffold for the Streptococcus pyogenes CRISPR/Cas9 system
   4255..4385    +  repeat_region  AAV2 ITR (fragment): inverted terminal repeat of adeno-associated virus serotype 2 inverted
   4399..4556    +  CDS            lacZα (fragment): LacZα fragment of β-galactosidase; lacZ fragment
   4561..5016    +  rep_origin     f1 ori (sequence partly withheld): f1 bacteriophage origin of replication; arrow indicates direction of (+) strand synthesis
   5043..5147    +  promoter       AmpR promoter: bla
   5148..6008    +  CDS            AmpR: β-lactamase; bla; confers resistance to ampicillin, carbenicillin, and related antibiotics
   6179..6767    +  rep_origin     ori: high-copy-number ColE1/pMB1/pBR322/pUC origin of replication
