>Addgene plasmid #130279 | pAAV_Donor/Reporter-COL4A3 | addgene full sequence | sequence record 261181 | Addgene NGS Result
AGCGCCCAATACGCAAACCGCCTCTCCCCGCGCGTTGGCCGATTCATTAATGCAGCTGGCACGACAGGTT
TCCCGACTGGAAAGCGGGCAGTGAGCGCAACGCAATTAATGTGAGTTAGCTCACTCATTAGGCACCCCAG
GCTTTACACTTTATGCTTCCGGCTCGTATGTTGTGTGGAATTGTGAGCGGATAACAATTTCACACAGGAA
ACAGCTATGACCATGATTACGCCAGATTTAATTAAGGCCTTAATTAGGCTGCGCGCTCGCTCGCTCACTG
AGGCCGCCCGGGCAAAGCCCGGGCGTCGGGCGACCTTTGGTCGCCCGGCCTCAGTGAGCGAGCGAGCGCG
CAGAGAGGGAGTGGCCAACTCCATCACTAGGGGTTCCTTGTAGTTAATGATTAACCCGCCATGCTACTTA
TCTACGTAGCCATGCTCTAGGAAGATCGGAATTCGCCCTTAAAGACCCAGGAATTCCAGGCTTGGATAGA
TCAGGATTTCCTGGAGAAACTGGATCACCAGGAATTCCAGGTCATCAAGGTGAAATGGGACCACTGGGTC
AATCGACGGTATCGAATTCGCCCTTAAGCTAGCTAGTTATTAATAGTAATCAATTACGGGGTCATTAGTT
CATAGCCCATATATGGAGTTCCGCGTTACATAACTTACGGTAAATGGCCCGCCTGGCTGACCGCCCAACG
ACCCCCGCCCATTGACGTCAATAATGACGTATGTTCCCATAGTAACGCCAATAGGGACTTTCCATTGACG
TCAATGGGTGGAGTATTTACGGTAAACTGCCCACTTGGCAGTACATCAAGTGTATCATATGCCAAGTACG
CCCCCTATTGACGTCAATGACGGTAAATGGCCCGCCTGGCATTATGCCCAGTACATGACCTTATGGGACT
TTCCTACTTGGCAGTACATCTACGTATTAGTCATCGCTATTACCATGGTGATGCGGTTTTGGCAGTACAT
CAATGGGCGTGGATAGCGGTTTGACTCACGGGGATTTCCAAGTCTCCACCCCATTGACGTCAATGGGAGT
TTGTTTTGGCACCAAAATCAACGGGACTTTCCAAAATGTCGTAACAACTCCGCCCCATTGACGCAAATGG
GCGGTAGGCGTGTACGGTGGGAGGTCTATATAAGCAGAGCTGGTTTAGTGAACCGTCAGATCCCTAGCGG
ATTCACCATGGTGAGCAAGGGCGAGGAGGATAACATGGCCATCATCAAGGAGTTCATGCGCTTCAAGGTG
CACATGGAGGGCTCCGTGAACGGCCACGAGTTCGAGATCGAGGGCGAGGGCGAGGGCCGCCCCTACGAGG
GCACCCAGACCGCCAAGCTGAAGGTGACCAAGGGTGGCCCCCTGCCCTTCGCCTGGGACATCCTGTCCCC
TCAGTTCATGTACGGCTCCAAGGCCTACGTGAAGCACCCCGCCGACATCCCCGACTACTTGAAGCTGTCC
TTCCCCGAGGGCTTCAAGTGGGAGCGCGTGATGAACTTCGAGGACGGCGGCGTGGTGACCGTGACCCAGG
ACTCCTCCCTGCAGGACGGCGAGTTCATCTACAAGGTGAAGCTGCGCGGCACCAACTTCCCCTCCGACGG
CCCCGTAATGCAGAAAAAGACCATGGGCTGGGAGGCCTCCTCCGAGCGGATGTACCCCGAGGACGGCGCC
CTGAAGGGCGAGATCAAGCAGAGGCTGAAGCTGAAGGACGGCGGCCACTACGACGCTGAGGTCAAGACCA
CCTACAAGGCCAAGAAGCCCGTGCAGCTGCCCGGCGCCTACAACGTCAACATCAAGTTGGACATCACCTC
CCACAACGAGGACTACACCATCGTGGAACAGTACGAACGCGCCGAGGGCCGCCACTCCACCGGCGGCATG
GACGAGCTGTACAAGAAGCTTCGTCTCTGTCGCCTGGAGAAACTGAATCACCTGGTCTGCGAGACGGAAT
TCTGCAATCGACGGTACCACGGGCCCGGGATCCACCGGTCGCCACCATGGTGAGCAAGGGCGAGGAGCTG
TTCACCGGGGTGGTGCCCATCCTGGTCGAGCTGGACGGCGACGTAAACGGCCACAAGTTCAGCGTGTCCG
GCGAGGGCGAGGGCGATGCCACCTACGGCAAGCTGACCCTGAAGTTCATCTGCACCACCGGCAAGCTGCC
CGTGCCCTGGCCCACCCTCGTGACCACCCTGACCTACGGCGTGCAGTGCTTCAGCCGCTACCCCGACCAC
ATGAAGCAGCACGACTTCTTCAAGTCCGCCATGCCCGAAGGCTACGTCCAGGAGCGCACCATCTTCTTCA
AGGACGACGGCAACTACAAGACCCGCGCCGAGGTGAAGTTCGAGGGCGACACCCTGGTGAACCGCATCGA
GCTGAAGGGCATCGACTTCAAGGAGGACGGCAACATCCTGGGGCACAAGCTGGAGTACAACTACAACAGC
CACAACGTCTATATCATGGCCGACAAGCAGAAGAACGGCATCAAGGTGAACTTCAAGATCCGCCACAACA
TCGAGGACGGCAGCGTGCAGCTCGCCGACCACTACCAGCAGAACACCCCCATCGGCGACGGCCCCGTGCT
GCTGCCCGACAACCACTACCTGAGCACCCAGTCCGCCCTGAGCAAAGACCCCAACGAGAAGCGCGATCAC
ATGGTCCTGCTGGAGTTCGTGACCGCCGCCGGGATCACTCTCGGCATGGACGAGCTGTACAAGTAAAGCG
GCCGCGCTTGGATCCAATCAACCTCTGGATTACAAAATTTGTGAAAGATTGACTGGTATTCTTAACTATG
TTGCTCCTTTTACGCTATGTGGATACGCTGCTTTAATGCCTTTGTATCATGCTATTGCTTCCCGTATGGC
TTTCATTTTCTCCTCCTTGTATAAATCCTGGTTGCTGTCTCTTTATGAGGAGTTGTGGCCCGTTGTCAGG
CAACGTGGCGTGGTGTGCACTGTGTTTGCTGACGCAACCCCCACTGGTTGGGGCATTGCCACCACCTGTC
AGCTCCTTTCCGGGACTTTCGCTTTCCCCCTCCCTATTGCCACGGCGGAACTCATCGCCGCCTGCCTTGC
CCGCTGCTGGACAGGGGCTCGGCTGTTGGGCACTGACAATTCCGTGGTGTTGTCGGGGAAATCATCGTCC
TTTCCTTGGCTGCTCGCCTGTGTTGCCACCTGGATTCTGCGCGGGACGTCCTTCTGCTACGTCCCTTCGG
CCCTCAATCCAGCGGACCTTCCTTCCCGCGGCCTGCTGCCGGCTCTGCGGCCTCTTCCGCGTCTTCGAGA
TCTGCCTCGACTGTGCCTTCTAGTTGCCAGCCATCTGTTGTTTGCCCCTCCCCCGTGCCTTCCTTGACCC
TGGAAGGTGCCACTCCCACTGTCCTTTCCTAATAAAATGAGGAAATTGCATCGCATTGTCTGAGTAGGTG
TCATTCTATTCTGGGGGGTGGGGTGGGGCAGGACAGCAAGGGGGAGGATTGGGAAGACAATAGCAGGCAT
GCTGGGGACTCGAGTTAGCGGCCGCGACTCTAGATCATAATCAGCCATACCACATTTGTAGAGGTTTTAC
TTGCTTTAAAAAACCTCCCACACCTCCCCCTGAACCTGAAACATAAAATGAATGCAATTGTTGTTGTTAA
CTTGTTTATTGCAGCTTATAATGGTTACAAATAAAGCAATAGCATCACAAATTTCACAAATAAAGCATTT
TTTTCACTGCATTCTAGTTGCCGCGGGAGGGCCTATTTCCCATGATTCCTTCATATTTGCATATACGATA
CAAGGCTGTTAGAGAGATAATTGGAATTAATTTGACTGTAAACACAAAGATATTAGTACAAAATACGTGA
CGTAGAAAGTAATAATTTCTTGGGTAGTTTGCAGTTTTAAAATTATGTTTTAAAATGGACTATCATATGC
TTACCGTAACTTGAAAGTATTTCGATTTCTTGGCTTTATATATCTTGTGGAAAGGACGAAACACCGCCTG
GAGAAACTGAATCACCGTTTTAGAGCTAGAAATAGCAAGTTAAAATAAGGCTAGTCCGTTATCAACTTGA
AAAAGTGGCACCGAGTCGGTGCTTTTTTGTTTTAGAGCTAGAAATAGCAAGTTAAAATAAGGCTAGTCCG
TTTTTAGCGCGTGCGCCAATTCTGCAGACAAATGGCTCTAGAGGTACCCTCGAGTTAAGGGCGAATTCCC
GATAAGGATCTTCCTAGAGCATGGCTACGTAGATAAGTAGCATGGCGGGTTAATCATTAACTACAAGGAA
CCCCTAGTGATGGAGTTGGCCACTCCCTCTCTGCGCGCTCGCTCGCTCACTGAGGCCGGGCGACCAAAGG
TCGCCCGACGCCCGGGCTTTGCCCGGGCGGCCTCAGTGAGCGAGCGAGCGCGCAGCCTTAATTAACCTAA
TTCACTGGCCGTCGTTTTACAACGTCGTGACTGGGAAAACCCTGGCGTTACCCAACTTAATCGCCTTGCA
GCACATCCCCCTTTCGCCAGCTGGCGTAATAGCGAAGAGGCCCGCACCGATCGCCCTTCCCAACAGTTGC
GCAGCCTGAATGGCGAATGGG
[124 nt withheld, positions 4572-4695]
C
[91 nt withheld, positions 4697-4787]
A
[49 nt withheld, positions 4789-4837]
CCTTTGACGTTGGAGTCCACGTTCTTT
[37 nt withheld, positions 4865-4901]
ACCCTATCTCGGTCTATTCTTTTGATTTATAAGGGATTTTGCCGATTTCGGCCTATTGGTTAAAAAATGA
GCTGATTTAACAAAAATTTAACGCGAATTTTAACAAAATATTAACGCTTACAATTTAGGTGGCACTTTTC
GGGGAAATGTGCGCGGAACCCCTATTTGTTTATTTTTCTAAATACATTCAAATATGTATCCGCTCATGAG
ACAATAACCCTGATAAATGCTTCAATAATATTGAAAAAGGAAGAGTATGAGTATTCAACATTTCCGTGTC
GCCCTTATTCCCTTTTTTGCGGCATTTTGCCTTCCTGTTTTTGCTCACCCAGAAACGCTGGTGAAAGTAA
AAGATGCTGAAGATCAGTTGGGTGCACGAGTGGGTTACATCGAACTGGATCTCAACAGCGGTAAGATCCT
TGAGAGTTTTCGCCCCGAAGAACGTTTTCCAATGATGAGCACTTTTAAAGTTCTGCTATGTGGCGCGGTA
TTATCCCGTATTGACGCCGGGCAAGAGCAACTCGGTCGCCGCATACACTATTCTCAGAATGACTTGGTTG
AGTACTCACCAGTCACAGAAAAGCATCTTACGGATGGCATGACAGTAAGAGAATTATGCAGTGCTGCCAT
AACCATGAGTGATAACACTGCGGCCAACTTACTTCTGACAACGATCGGAGGACCGAAGGAGCTAACCGCT
TTTTTGCACAACATGGGGGATCATGTAACTCGCCTTGATCGTTGGGAACCGGAGCTGAATGAAGCCATAC
CAAACGACGAGCGTGACACCACGATGCCTGTAGCAATGGCAACAACGTTGCGCAAACTATTAACTGGCGA
ACTACTTACTCTAGCTTCCCGGCAACAATTAATAGACTGGATGGAGGCGGATAAAGTTGCAGGACCACTT
CTGCGCTCGGCCCTTCCGGCTGGCTGGTTTATTGCTGATAAATCTGGAGCCGGTGAGCGTGGGTCTCGCG
GTATCATTGCAGCACTGGGGCCAGATGGTAAGCCCTCCCGTATCGTAGTTATCTACACGACGGGGAGTCA
GGCAACTATGGATGAACGAAATAGACAGATCGCTGAGATAGGTGCCTCACTGATTAAGCATTGGTAACTG
TCAGACCAAGTTTACTCATATATACTTTAGATTGATTTAAAACTTCATTTTTAATTTAAAAGGATCTAGG
TGAAGATCCTTTTTGATAATCTCATGACCAAAATCCCTTAACGTGAGTTTTCGTTCCACTGAGCGTCAGA
CCCCGTAGAAAAGATCAAAGGATCTTCTTGAGATCCTTTTTTTCTGCGCGTAATCTGCTGCTTGCAAACA
AAAAAACCACCGCTACCAGCGGTGGTTTGTTTGCCGGATCAAGAGCTACCAACTCTTTTTCCGAAGGTAA
CTGGCTTCAGCAGAGCGCAGATACCAAATACTGTTCTTCTAGTGTAGCCGTAGTTAGGCCACCACTTCAA
GAACTCTGTAGCACCGCCTACATACCTCGCTCTGCTAATCCTGTTACCAGTGGCTGCTGCCAGTGGCGAT
AAGTCGTGTCTTACCGGGTTGGACTCAAGACGATAGTTACCGGATAAGGCGCAGCGGTCGGGCTGAACGG
GGGGTTCGTGCACACAGCCCAGCTTGGAGCGAACGACCTACACCGAACTGAGATACCTACAGCGTGAGCT
ATGAGAAAGCGCCACGCTTCCCGAAGGGAGAAAGGCGGACAGGTATCCGGTAAGCGGCAGGGTCGGAACA
GGAGAGCGCACGAGGGAGCTTCCAGGGGGAAACGCCTGGTATCTTTATAGTCCTGTCGGGTTTCGCCACC
TCTGACTTGAGCGTCGATTTTTGTGATGCTCGTCAGGGGGGCGGAGCCTATGGAAAAACGCCAGCAACGC
GGCCTTTTTACGGTTCCTGGCCTTTTGCTGGCCTTTTGCTCACATGTTCTTTCCTGCGTTATCCCCTGAT
TCTGTGGATAACCGTATTACCGCCTTTGAGTGAGCTGATACCGCTCGCCGCAGCCGAACGACCGAGCGCA
GCGAGTCAGTGAGCGAGGAAGCGGAAG
Features (pLannotate 1.2.2; 23 found; start..end, strand, type, name):
      2..94      +  CDS            lacI (fragment): lac repressor; lacI; The lac repressor binds to the lac operator to inhibit transcription in E. coli. This inhibition can be relieved by adding lactose or isopropyl-β-D-thiogalactopyranoside (IPTG).
    107..128     +  protein_bind   CAP binding site: CAP binding activates transcription in the presence of cAMP. E. coli catabolite activator protein
    143..173     +  promoter       lac promoter: promoter for the E. coli lac operon
    181..197     +  protein_bind   lac operator: The lac repressor binds to the lac operator to inhibit transcription in E. coli. This inhibition can be relieved by adding lactose or isopropyl-β-D-thiogalactopyranoside (IPTG). lac repressor encoded by lacI
    258..388     -  repeat_region  AAV2 ITR (fragment): inverted terminal repeat of adeno-associated virus serotype 2 inverted
    654..957     +  enhancer       CMV enhancer: human cytomegalovirus immediate early enhancer
    958..1161    +  promoter       CMV promoter: human cytomegalovirus (CMV) immediate early promoter
   1198..1905    +  CDS            mCherry: mCherry is a basic (constitutively fluorescent) red fluorescent protein published in 2004, derived from Discosoma sp.. It is reported to be a very rapidly-maturing monomer with low acid sensitivity.
   1957..1999    +  misc_feature   MCS (fragment): multiple cloning site
   2007..2726    +  CDS            EGFP: the original enhanced GFP (Yang et al., 1996) mammalian codon-optimized
   2746..3287    +  misc_feature   WPRE (fragment): woodchuck hepatitis virus posttranscriptional regulatory element
   3301..3508    +  polyA_signal   bGH poly(A) signal: bovine growth hormone polyadenylation signal
   3533..3616    +  CDS            large T antigen (fragment): large T antigen from SV40 (simian virus 40)
   3639..3720    +  polyA_signal   SV40 poly(A) signal: SV40 polyadenylation signal
   3737..3977    +  promoter       U6 promoter: RNA polymerase III promoter for human U6 snRNA
   4007..4082    +  misc_RNA       gRNA scaffold: guide RNA scaffold for the Streptococcus pyogenes CRISPR/Cas9 system
   4089..4132    +  misc_RNA       gRNA scaffold (fragment): guide RNA scaffold for the Streptococcus pyogenes CRISPR/Cas9 system
   4266..4396    +  repeat_region  AAV2 ITR (fragment): inverted terminal repeat of adeno-associated virus serotype 2 inverted
   4410..4567    +  CDS            lacZα (fragment): LacZα fragment of β-galactosidase; lacZ fragment
   4572..5000    +  rep_origin     f1 ori (sequence partly withheld): f1 bacteriophage origin of replication; arrow indicates direction of (+) strand synthesis
   5053..5157    +  promoter       AmpR promoter: bla
   5158..6018    +  CDS            AmpR: β-lactamase; bla; confers resistance to ampicillin, carbenicillin, and related antibiotics
   6189..6777    +  rep_origin     ori: high-copy-number ColE1/pMB1/pBR322/pUC origin of replication
