[The description below was written by a language model from this plasmid's Addgene catalogue record and pLannotate feature annotations shown in this document.]
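Description:
pAAV_Donor/Reporter-COL4A3 is an AAV transfer plasmid built on the pAAV2.1 backbone, in which two AAV2 inverted terminal repeats flank the payload so that it can be packaged into recombinant AAV particles. It is maintained in E. coli through a high-copy ColE1/pUC-type origin with ampicillin selection (AmpR). An f1 origin and remnants of the lac region (lacI and lacZα fragments, lac promoter and operator) lie outside the ITRs. A recombination-deficient strain is recorded for growth, which is the usual precaution for keeping ITRs stable.

Between the ITRs the plasmid combines three functions for Cas9-mediated correction of a COL4A3 mutation. First, a CMV enhancer/promoter drives a dual-fluorescence reporter: mCherry, followed by a short linker that carries the sgRNA target sequence, and then EGFP placed out of frame. The transcript is supported by a WPRE and by bGH and SV40 polyadenylation signals. mCherry marks cells that received the construct. EGFP should appear only when Cas9 cleaves the target and the resulting indels restore the reading frame, so it gives a readout of nuclease activity. Second, a human U6 promoter expresses a mutation-specific sgRNA fused to the S. pyogenes gRNA scaffold; a second, partial scaffold fragment is annotated just downstream. Third, the record states that a COL4A3 donor template for homology-directed repair is present, but neither feature table annotates it, so its position and length are not given.

No Cas9 gene is annotated, so the nuclease presumably has to be supplied from a separate construct. The depositor and repository sequences differ by about ten bases in length but show the same feature layout. The associated work applied this system to gene editing in podocyte-lineage cells as an approach to Alport syndrome.
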