Addgene plasmid #130279: pAAV_Donor/Reporter-COL4A3
Purpose: COL4A3 mutation-specific sgRNA under the control of U6 promoter; mCherry-sgRNA target-(out of frame)EGFP expression cassette; COL4A3 donor template
Depositing lab: Silvestro Conticello. Depositing organization: Institute for Cancer Research, Prevention and Clinical network (ISPRO). Publication: New frontiers to cure Alport syndrome: COL4A3 and COL4A5 gene editing in podocyte-lineage cells. Daga S, Donati F, Capitani K, Croci S, Tita R, Giliberti A, Valentino F, Benetti E, Fallerini C, Niccheri F, Baldassarri M, Mencarelli MA, Frullanti E, Furini S, Conticello SG, Renieri A, Pinto AM. Eur J Hum Genet. 2019 Nov 21. pii: 10.1038/s41431-019-0537-8. doi: 10.1038/s41431-019-0537-8. PubMed 31754267.
Backbone
  Vector backbone: pAAV2.1
  Backbone size w/o insert (bp): 5419
  Total vector size (bp): 6948
  Vector type: AAV
Growth in bacteria
  Bacterial resistance: Ampicillin, 100 μg/mL
  Growth temperature: 37°C
  Growth strain: NEB Stable
  Copy number: High Copy
Gene/Insert
  Gene/Insert name: mCherry-eGFP
  Promoter: CMV
  Cloning method: Restriction Enzyme; 5′ cloning site AflII (not destroyed); 3′ cloning site NotI (not destroyed)
  Sequencing primers: 5′ cgtggatagcggtttgactc; 3′ TTCAGGTTCAGGGGGAGGTG
Terms and licenses: Academic/Nonprofit Terms; Industry Terms: Not Available to Industry
How to cite: pAAV_Donor/Reporter-COL4A3 was a gift from Silvestro Conticello (Addgene plasmid # 130279 ; http://n2t.net/addgene:130279 ; RRID:Addgene_130279)
